>Addgene plasmid #56233 | mIFP-Nup50-N-10 | depositor partial sequence | sequence record 87133 | insert sequence
TCAGATCCGCTAGCGATGCCACCATGGCCAAAAGAAATGCCGAGAAGGAACTGACAGATAGGAATTGGGA
TCAAGAAGATGAAGCTGAAGAGGTGGGAACATTCTCCATGGCCAGTGAGGAAGTCTTGAAGAATAGAGCC
ATAAAGAAAGCAAAGCGCAGAAATGTTGGATTTGAATCTGACACTGGAGGAGCCTTTAAAGGTTTTAAAG
GTTTGGTGGTACCTTCTGGAGGAGGACGCTTTTCTGGATTTGGTAGTGGCGCTGGAGGGAAGCCTCTGGA
AGGACTGTCGAATGGAAACAACATAACCAGTGCCCCTCCCTTCGCCAGTGCAAAGGCAGCGGCAGATCCC
AAGGTAGCCTTTGGTTCTCTTGCTGCAAATGGCCCTACCACCTTGGTTGATAAAGTTTCAAATCCCAAAA
CTAATGGGGACAGTCAGCAGCCCTCCTCCTCTGGCCTTGCTTCCAGTAAAGCTTGTGTCGGAAATGCCTA
TCACAAGCAGTTGGCCGCCTTGAACTGCTCCGTGCGGGATTGGATAGTGAAGCACGTGAATACAAACCCC
CTCTGTGATCTGACACCTATCTTTAAAGACTATGAGAAATATTTAGCAAACATTGAACAGCAACACGGGA
ACAGTGGCAGGAATTCTGAAAGTGAATCTAACAAAGTGGCAGCTGAAACACAGTCTCCTTCCCTTTTTGG
CTCAACAAAATTACAGCAAGAGTCAACGTTTTTGTTTCATGGCAACAAAACTGAAGATACACCTGACAAG
AAGATGGAGGTGGCATCTGAAAAGAAAACGGACCCATCATCACTAGGAGCGACAAGTGCCTCATTTAATT
TCGGCAAGAAAGTTGATAGCTCTGTTTTGGGCTCATTAAGCTCTGTCCCCCTGACTGGATTTTCTTTCTC
CCCTGGAAACTCCAGTTTATTTGGCAAAGATACTACCCAGAGTAAACCAGTCTCTTCACCATTTCCCACT
AAACCATTGGAGGGCCAAGCAGAAGGTGACAGTGGTGAATGCAAAGGTGGAGATGAAGAAGAGAATGATG
AGCCACCCAAAGTAGTAGTTACCGAAGTAAAAGAAGAAGACGCTTTTTACTCCAAAAAGTGTAAACTGTT
TTACAAGAAAGACAATGAGTTTAAAGAGAAAGGCATAGGTACTCTGCATTTAAAACCTACAGCAAATCAG
AAGACACAGCTTTTGGTGCGGGCAGACACCAATTTAGGCAACATATTGCTGAACGTTCTGATTCCACCCA
ATATGCCATGTACGCGAACAGGGAAGAATAACGTTCTTATCGTCTGTGTTCCAAATCCACCAATTGACGA
GAAGAATGCCACCATGCCAGTCACCATGTTGATTCGGGTAAAAACCAGCGAGGATGCAGACGAGTTGCAC
AAAATTTTACTGGAGAAAAAGGATGCCAGCTCCGGAGGGGATCCACCGGTCGCCACCATGTCGGTACCGC
TGACTACCTCAGCATTCGGCCACGCGTTTCTGGCTAACTGTGAACGCGAGCAGATCCACCTGGCGGGCTC
CATTCAGCCGCACGGTATCCTGCTGGCTGTGAAAGAGCCGGACAACGTGGTGATCCAGGCTTCTATTAAC
GCTGCGGAGTTCCTGAACACCAACTCTGTTGTTGGCCGTCCGCTGCGTGACCTGGGCGGCGATCTGCCTT
TGCAGATCCTGCCGCACCTGAACGGCCCGCTGCACCTGGCTCCGATGACCCTGCGTTGTACCGTGGGTTC
TCCGCCGCGTCGTGTGGACTGTACCATTCATCGTCCGTCTAACGGCGGCCTGATCGTAGAACTGGAACCA
GCAACCAAGACCACTAACATTGCGCCGGCTCTGGACGGTGCGTTTCATCGTATCACTTCTTCATCCTCCC
TGATGGGCCTGTGTGACGAAACCGCGACTATTATCCGTGAGATTACTGGCTACGACCGTGTGATGGTAGT
ACGTTTCGATGAAGAGGGTAATGGCGAAATTCTGTCCGAACGTCGTCGTGCGGACCTGGAAGCGTTCCTG
GGTAACCGCTACCCGGCGTCTACTATTCCGCAGATCGCTCGTCGCCTGTACGAACATAACCGTGTTCGCC
TGCTGGTAGATGTGAACTATACTCCGGTTCCGCTACAGCCGCGCATCAGCCCGCTGAACGGTCGTGATCT
GGATATGTCCCTGTCTTGCCTGCGCTCTATGTCCCCGATCCACCAGAAATACATGCAGGACATGGGCGTT
GGCGCGACCCTGGTTTGCTCTCTGATGGTGTCTGGTCGTCTGTGGGGTCTGATCGCTTGCCACCACTACG
AACCGCGCTTCGTTCCGTTCCACATTCGCGCTGCTGGCGAAGCGCTGGCGGAAACTTGTGCGATCCGCAT
CGCGACGCTGGAGAGCTTTGCACAGTCTCAGTCCAAATGAGCGGCCGCGACTCTAGATC
