>Addgene plasmid #56233 | mIFP-Nup50-N-10 | addgene partial sequence | sequence record 116604 | CMV-F 5'-CGCAAATGGGCGGTAGGCGTG-3'
GTGAACCGTCAGATCCGCTAGCGATGCCACCATGGCCAAAAGAAATGCCGAGAAGGAACTGACAGATAGG
AATTGGGATCAAGAAGATGAAGCTGAAGAGGTGGGAACATTCTCCATGGCCAGTGAGGAAGTCTTGAAGA
ATAGAGCCATAAAGAAAGCAAAGCGCAGAAATGTTGGATTTGAATCTGACACTGGAGGAGCCTTTAAAGG
TTTTAAAGGTTTGGTGGTACCTTCTGGAGGAGGACGCTTTTCTGGATTTGGTAGTGGCGCTGGAGGGAAG
CCTCTGGAAGGACTGTCGAATGGAAACAACATAACCAGTGCCCCTCCCTTCGCCAGTGCAAAGGCAGCGG
CAGATCCCAAGGTAGCCTTTGGTTCTCTTGCTGCAAATGGCCCTACCACCTTGGTTGATAAAGTTTCAAA
TCCCAAAACTAATGGGGACAGTCAGCAGCCCTCCTCCTCTGGCCTTGCTTCCAGTAAAGCTTGTGTCGGA
AATGCCTATCACAAGCAGTTGGCCGCCTTGAACTGCTCCGTGCGGGATTGGATAGTGAAGCACGTGAATA
CAAACCCCCTCTGTGATCTGACACCTATCTTTAAAGACTATGAGAAATATTTAGCAAACATTGAACAGCA
ACACGGGAACAGTGGCAGGAATTCTGAAAGTGAATCTAACAAAGTGGCAGCTGAAACACAGTCTCCTTCC
CTTTTTGGCTCAACAAAATTACAGCAAGAGTCAACGTTTTTGTTTCATGGCAACAAAACTGAAGATACAC
CTGACAAGAAGATGGAGGTGGCATCTGAAAAGAAAACGGACCCATCATCACTAGGAGCGACAAGTGCCTC
ATTTAATTTCGGCAAGAAAGTTGATAGCTCTGTTTTGGGCTCATTAAGCTCTGTCCCCCTGACTGGATTT
TCTTTCTCCCCTGGAAACTCCAGTTTATTTGGCAAAGATACTACCCAGAGTAAACC
