>Addgene plasmid #56233 | mIFP-Nup50-N-10 | addgene partial sequence | sequence record 116605 | hSMAD1-F2 5'-TGAGTTTGGACAAACCACAAC-3'
AATTTGTGATGCTATTGCTTTATTTGTAACCATTATAAGCTGCAATAAACAAGTTAACAACAACAATTGC
ATTCATTTTATGTTTCAGGTTCAGGGGGAGGTGTGGGAGGTTTTTTAAAGCAAGTAAAACCTCTACAAAT
GTGGTATGGCTGATTATGATCTAGAGTCGCGGCCGCTCATTTGGACTGAGACTGTGCAAAGCTCTCCAGC
GTCGCGATGCGGATCGCACAAGTTTCCGCCAGCGCTTCGCCAGCAGCGCGAATGTGGAACGGAACGAAGC
GCGGTTCGTAGTGGTGGCAAGCGATCAGACCCCACAGACGACCAGACACCATCAGAGAGCAAACCAGGGT
CGCGCCAACGCCCATGTCCTGCATGTATTTCTGGTGGATCGGGGACATAGAGCGCAGGCAAGACAGGGAC
ATATCCAGATCACGACCGTTCAGCGGGCTGATGCGCGGCTGTAGCGGAACCGGAGTATAGTTCACATCTA
CCAGCAGGCGAACACGGTTATGTTCGTACAGGCGACGAGCGATCTGCGGAATAGTAGACGCCGGGTAGCG
GTTACCCAGGAACGCTTCCAGGTCCGCACGACGACGTTCGGACAGAATTTCGCCATTACCCTCTTCATCG
AAACGTACTACCATCACACGGTCGTAGCCAGTAATCTCACGGATAATAGTCGCGGTTTCGTCACACAGGC
CCATCAGGGAGGATGAAGAAGTGATACGATGAAACGCACCGTCCAGAGCCGGCGCAATGTTAGTGGTCTT
GGTTGCTGGTTCCAGTTCTACGATCAGGCCGCCGTTAGACGGACGATGAATGGTACAGTCCACACGACGC
GGC
