[The description below was written by a language model from this plasmid's Addgene catalogue record.]
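Description:
mIFP-Nup50-N-10 is a mammalian expression plasmid that produces human nucleoporin Nup50 (NUP50, also known as NPAP60) fused to the monomeric infrared fluorescent protein mIFP. It is built on the mIFP-N1 backbone, recorded as about 4.75 kb without the insert, an N1-style vector in which the gene of interest sits upstream of the fluorescent protein. mIFP is therefore attached to the C terminus of Nup50. The "10" in the name probably refers to the length of the linker between the two proteins, but the record does not state this. Transcription is driven by the CMV promoter, which gives strong constitutive expression in a wide range of mammalian cell lines. The listing of an SV40 polyA reverse sequencing primer suggests an SV40 polyadenylation signal downstream of the fusion.

The plasmid is maintained at high copy number in E. coli under kanamycin selection. It also confers neomycin resistance, so stably transfected mammalian cells can be selected with G418. No feature table is provided, so the origin of replication and other backbone elements are not documented here, and the cloning method is recorded as unknown.

The construct serves as a localization marker for the nuclear pore. Nup50 directs the fusion to nuclear pore complexes, and mIFP reports its position in the far-red/near-infrared range, with excitation at 683 nm and emission at 704 nm. mIFP is a bacteriophytochrome-derived protein that uses biliverdin as its chromophore. Its monomeric nature makes it suitable for protein tagging, and its long-wavelength spectrum allows it to be combined with visible-range fluorescent proteins in multicolour imaging.
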