Addgene plasmid #56233: mIFP-Nup50-N-10
Purpose: Localization: Nuclear Pore, Excitation: 683, Emission: 704
Depositing lab: Michael Davidson. Depositing organization: Florida State University, Tallahassee. Publication: A naturally monomeric infrared fluorescent protein for protein labeling in vivo. Yu D, Baird MA, Allen JR, Howe ES, Klassen MP, Reade A, Makhijani K, Song Y, Liu S, Murthy Z, Zhang SQ, Weiner OD, Kornberg TB, Jan YN, Davidson MW, Shu X. Nat Methods. 2015 Aug;12(8):763-765. doi: 10.1038/nmeth.3447. Epub 2015 Jun 22. PubMed 26098020.
Backbone
  Vector backbone: mIFP-N1
  Backbone size w/o insert (bp): 4750
  Vector type: Mammalian Expression
  Selectable markers: Neomycin (select with G418)
Growth in bacteria
  Bacterial resistance: Kanamycin, 50 μg/mL
  Growth temperature: 37°C
  Growth strain: DH5alpha
  Copy number: High Copy
Gene/Insert
  Gene/Insert name: Nup50 (alt name: NM_007172.3)
  Species: H. sapiens (human)
  Entrez Gene: NUP50 (a.k.a. NPAP60, NPAP60L)
  Promoter: CMV
  Tag / fusion protein: mIFP (C terminal on backbone)
  Cloning method: Unknown
  Sequencing primers: 5′ CMV-F; 3′ SV40pA-R
Terms and licenses: Academic/Nonprofit Terms; Industry Terms
Depositor comments: . Excitation = 683; Emission = 704
How to cite: mIFP-Nup50-N-10 was a gift from Michael Davidson (Addgene plasmid # 56233 ; http://n2t.net/addgene:56233 ; RRID:Addgene_56233)
